Addgene plasmid #34809: pQTEV-SARA1
Depositing lab: Konrad Buessow. Depositing organization: Max Planck Institute for Molecular Genetics. Publication: Structural genomics of human proteins--target selection and generation of a public catalogue of expression clones. Bussow K, Scheich C, Sievert V, Harttig U, Schultz J, Simon B, Bork P, Lehrach H, Heinemann U. Microb Cell Fact. 2005 Jul 5;4:21. doi: 10.1186/1475-2859-4-21. PubMed 15998469.
Backbone
  Vector backbone: pQTEV
  Backbone size w/o insert (bp): 4700
  Vector type: Bacterial Expression
Growth in bacteria
  Bacterial resistance: Ampicillin, 100 μg/mL
  Growth temperature: 37°C
  Growth strain: Rosetta
  Copy number: Unknown
Gene/Insert
  Gene/Insert name: SARA1 (alt names: SAR1a gene homolog 1 (S. cerevisiae); DKFZp566M0446; PSFEp250G115)
  Species: H. sapiens (human)
  Insert size (bp): 666
  GenBank ID: DQ000570 CAB66658
  Entrez Gene: SAR1A (a.k.a. SAR1, SARA1, Sara, masra2)
  Tag / fusion protein: His (N terminal on backbone)
  Cloning method: Restriction Enzyme; 5′ cloning site BamHI (not destroyed); 3′ cloning site NotI (not destroyed)
  Sequencing primers: 5′ TGAGCGGATAACAATTTCACACAG; 3′ GGCAACCGAGCGTTCTGAAC
Terms and licenses: Academic/Nonprofit Terms; Industry Terms: Not Available to Industry
Depositor comments: The vector pQTEV is derived from Qiagen pQE-2 and contains an inactive chloramphenicol resistance gene sequence. The Rosetta bacterial strain contains an additional plasmid. The second plasmid, pRARE, provides rare tRNAs for overexpression of recombinant proteins. It has 4694 bp and is chloramphenicol resistence.
How to cite: pQTEV-SARA1 was a gift from Konrad Buessow (Addgene plasmid # 34809 ; http://n2t.net/addgene:34809 ; RRID:Addgene_34809)
