[The description below was written by a language model from this plasmid's Addgene catalogue record and pLannotate feature annotations shown in this document.]
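Description:
pQTEV-SARA1 is a bacterial expression plasmid for producing human SAR1A (also called SARA1 or SAR1), a small GTPase involved in transport from the endoplasmic reticulum to the Golgi and in organising ER exit sites. The backbone, pQTEV, is described by the depositor as a derivative of the Qiagen vector pQE-2. The full depositor sequence is 5,366 nt, consistent with the roughly 4.7 kb backbone plus the 666 bp insert, which was cloned between BamHI and NotI sites that both remain intact. The plasmid replicates through a ColE1/pMB1-type origin, with the pBR322 bom region and a fragment of rop also annotated, and it is selected with ampicillin via the β-lactamase gene. The catalogue lists its copy number as unknown.

Expression is driven by the bacteriophage T5 promoter, which is recognised by E. coli RNA polymerase and controlled by lac operator sequences. A lacI gene under the stronger lacIq promoter is carried on the same plasmid, so transcription is repressed until induction with IPTG. The coding region begins with an N-terminal histidine tag. This is followed by a short segment that the annotation matches to a TEV-cleavage-containing tag, in keeping with the vector name and suggesting the tag can be removed by TEV protease. The SAR1A open reading frame follows, ending at the lambda t0 terminator. Downstream lie a cat sequence, which the depositor states is inactive, and the rrnB T1 terminator.

The clone comes from a structural genomics effort that generated a public catalogue of human protein expression clones. It is supplied in the Rosetta strain, which also carries the separate chloramphenicol-resistant pRARE plasmid providing rare tRNAs for overexpression.
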