Features (pLannotate 1.2.2; 18 found; start..end, strand, type, name):
     10..54      +  promoter       T5 promoter: bacteriophage T5 promoter for E. coli RNA polymerase, with embedded lac operator
     62..78      +  protein_bind   lac operator: The lac repressor binds to the lac operator to inhibit transcription in E. coli. This inhibition can be relieved by adding lactose or isopropyl-β-D-thiogalactopyranoside (IPTG). lac repressor encoded by lacI
    121..141     +  CDS            7xHis: 6xHis affinity tag
    165..184     +  CDS            capTEV™ (fragment): composite tag for in vivo biotinylation, TEV protease cleavage, and 6xHis tagging
    187..777     +  CDS            SAR1A: SAR1A_HUMAN - Also known as SAR1, SARA, SARA1. Experimental evidence at protein level: Swiss-Prot protein existence level 1. Involved in transport from the endoplasmic reticulum to the Golgi apparatus (By similarity). Required to maintain SEC16A localization at discrete locations on the ER membrane perhaps by preventing its dissociation. SAR1A-GTP-dependent assembly of SEC16A on the ER membrane forms an organized scaffold defining endoplasmic reticulum exit sites (ERES). From Homo sapiens (Human).
    823..917     +  terminator     lambda t0 terminator: transcription terminator from phage lambda
    932..960     +  promoter       cat promoter (fragment): promoter of the E. coli cat gene encoding chloramphenicol acetyltransferase
    961..1617    +  CDS            cat: CAT_ECOLX - Experimental evidence at protein level: Swiss-Prot protein existence level 1. This enzyme is an effector of chloramphenicol resistance in bacteria. From Escherichia coli. This protein is used as a marker in many commonly used cloning vectors, such as pACYC184.
   1685..1771    +  terminator     rrnB T1 terminator: Escherichia coli rrnB; transcription terminator T1 from the E. coli rrnB gene
   1794..1811    -  promoter       tet promoter (fragment): E. coli promoter for tetracycline efflux protein gene
   1830..1851    -  protein_bind   CAP binding site: CAP binding activates transcription in the presence of cAMP. E. coli catabolite activator protein
   1864..2946    -  CDS            lacI: lac repressor; lacI; The lac repressor binds to the lac operator to inhibit transcription in E. coli. This inhibition can be relieved by adding lactose or isopropyl-β-D-thiogalactopyranoside (IPTG).
   2947..3024    -  promoter       lacIq promoter: lacI (mutant); In the lacIq allele, a single base change in the promoter boosts expression of the lacI gene about 10-fold.
   3073..3114    +  CDS            rop (fragment): Rop protein, which maintains plasmids at low copy number; rop
   3216..3356    +  misc_feature   bom: basis of mobility region from pBR322
   3542..4130    -  rep_origin     ori: high-copy-number ColE1/pMB1/pBR322/pUC origin of replication
   4301..5161    -  CDS            AmpR: β-lactamase; bla; confers resistance to ampicillin, carbenicillin, and related antibiotics
   5162..5266    -  promoter       AmpR promoter: bla
>Addgene plasmid #34809 | pQTEV-SARA1 | depositor full sequence | sequence record 41861 | Author sequence
CTCGAGAAATCATAAAAAATTTATTTGCTTTGTGAGCGGATAACAATTATAATAGATTCAATTGTGAGCG
GATAACAATTTCACACAGAATTCATTAAAGAGGAGAAATTAACTATGAAACATCACCATCACCATCACCA
TAGCGATTACGACATCCCCACTACTGAGAATCTTTATTTTCAGGCCTCTTTCATCTTTGAGTGGATCTAC
AATGGCTTCAGCAGTGTGCTCCAGTTCCTAGGACTGTACAAGAAATCTGGAAAACTTGTATTCTTAGGTT
TGGATAATGCAGGCAAAACCACTCTTCTTCACATGCTCAAAGATGACAGATTGGGCCAACATGTTCCAAC
ACTACATCCGACATCAGAAGAGCTAACAATTGCTGGAATGACCTTTACAACTTTTGATCTTGGTGGGCAC
GAGCAAGCACGTCGCGTTTGGAAAAATTATCTCCCAGCAATTAATGGGATTGTCTTTCTGGTGGACTGTG
CAGATCATTCTCGCCTCGTGGAATCCAAAGTTGAGCTTAATGCTTTAATGACTGATGAAACAATATCCAA
TGTGCCAATCCTTATCTTGGGTAACAAAATTGACAGAACAGATGCAATCAGTGAAGAAAAACTCCGTGAG
ATATTTGGGCTTTATGGACAGACCACAGGAAAGGGGAATGTGACCCTGAAGGAGCTGAATGCTCGCCCCA
TGGAAGTGTTCATGTGCAGTGTGCTCAAGAGGCAAGGTTACGGCGAGGGTTTCCGCTGGCTCTCCCAGTA
TATTGACTGAGCGGCCGCTCGACCTGCAGCCAAGCTTAATTAGCTGAGCTTGGACTCCTGTTGATAGATC
CAGTAATGACCTCAGAACTCCATCTGGATTTGTTCAGAACGCTCGGTTGCCGCCGGGCGTTTTTTATTGG
TGAGAATCCAAGCTAGCTTGGCGAGATTTTCAGGAGCTAAGGAAGCTAAAATGGAGAAAAAAATCACTGG
ATATACCACCGTTGATATATCCCAATGGCATCGTAAAGAACATTTTGAGGCATTTCAGTCAGTTGCTCAA
TGTACCTATAACCAGACCGTTCAGCTGGATATTACGGCCTTTTTAAAGACCGTAAAGAAAAATAAGCACA
AGTTTTATCCGGCCTTTATTCACATTCTTGCCCGCCTGATGAATGCTCATCCGGAATTTCGTATGGCAAT
GAAAGACGGTGAGCTGGTGATATGGGATAGTGTTCACCCTTGTTACACCGTTTTCCATGAGCAAACTGAA
ACGTTTTCATCGCTCTGGAGTGAATACCACGACGATTTCCGGCAGTTTCTACACATATATTCGCAAGATG
TGGCGTGTTACGGTGAAAACCTGGCCTATTTCCCTAAAGGGTTTATTGAGAATATGTTTTTCGTCTCAGC
CAATCCCTGGGTGAGTTTCACCAGTTTTGATTTAAACGTGGCCAATATGGACAACTTCTTCGCCCCCGTT
TTCACCATGGGCAAATATTATACGCAAGGCGACAAGGTGCTGATGCCGCTGGCGATTCAGGTTCATCATG
CCGTTTGTGATGGCTTCCATGTCGGCAGAATGCTTAATGAATTACAACAGTACTGCGATGAGTGGCAGGG
CGGGGCGTAATTTTTTTAAGGCAGTTATTGGTGCCCTTAAACGCCTGGGGTAATGACTCTCTAGCTTGAG
GCATCAAATAAAACGAAAGGCTCAGTCGAAAGACTGGGCCTTTCGTTTTATCTGTTGTTTGTCGGTGAAC
GCTCTCCTGAGTAGGACAAATCCGCCCTCTAGATTACGTGCAGTCGATGATAAGCTGTCAAACATGAGAA
TTGTGCCTAATGAGTGAGCTAACTTACATTAATTGCGTTGCGCTCACTGCCCGCTTTCCAGTCGGGAAAC
CTGTCGTGCCAGCTGCATTAATGAATCGGCCAACGCGCGGGGAGAGGCGGTTTGCGTATTGGGCGCCAGG
GTGGTTTTTCTTTTCACCAGTGAGACGGGCAACAGCTGATTGCCCTTCACCGCCTGGCCCTGAGAGAGTT
GCAGCAAGCGGTCCACGCTGGTTTGCCCCAGCAGGCGAAAATCCTGTTTGATGGTGGTTAACGGCGGGAT
ATAACATGAGCTGTCTTCGGTATCGTCGTATCCCACTACCGAGATATCCGCACCAACGCGCAGCCCGGAC
TCGGTAATGGCGCGCATTGCGCCCAGCGCCATCTGATCGTTGGCAACCAGCATCGCAGTGGGAACGATGC
CCTCATTCAGCATTTGCATGGTTTGTTGAAAACCGGACATGGCACTCCAGTCGCCTTCCCGTTCCGCTAT
CGGCTGAATTTGATTGCGAGTGAGATATTTATGCCAGCCAGCCAGACGCAGACGCGCCGAGACAGAACTT
AATGGGCCCGCTAACAGCGCGATTTGCTGGTGACCCAATGCGACCAGATGCTCCACGCCCAGTCGCGTAC
CGTCTTCATGGGAGAAAATAATACTGTTGATGGGTGTCTGGTCAGAGACATCAAGAAATAACGCCGGAAC
ATTAGTGCAGGCAGCTTCCACAGCAATGGCATCCTGGTCATCCAGCGGATAGTTAATGATCAGCCCACTG
ACGCGTTGCGCGAGAAGATTGTGCACCGCCGCTTTACAGGCTTCGACGCCGCTTCGTTCTACCATCGACA
CCACCACGCTGGCACCCAGTTGATCGGCGCGAGATTTAATCGCCGCGACAATTTGCGACGGCGCGTGCAG
GGCCAGACTGGAGGTGGCAACGCCAATCAGCAACGACTGTTTGCCCGCCAGTTGTTGTGCCACGCGGTTG
GGAATGTAATTCAGCTCCGCCATCGCCGCTTCCACTTTTTCCCGCGTTTTCGCAGAAACGTGGCTGGCCT
GGTTCACCACGCGGGAAACGGTCTGATAAGAGACACCGGCATACTCTGCGACATCGTATAACGTTACTGG
TTTCACATTCACCACCCTGAATTGACTCTCTTCCGGGCGCTATCATGCCATACCGCGAAAGGTTTTGCAC
CATTCGATGGTGTCGGAATTTCGGGCAGCGTTGGGTCCTGGCCACGGGTGCGCATGATCTAGAGCTGCCT
CGCGCGTTTCGGTGATGACGGTGAAAACCTCTGACACATGCAGCTCCCGGAGACGGTCACAGCTTGTCTG
TAAGCGGATGCCGGGAGCAGACAAGCCCGTCAGGGCGCGTCAGCGGGTGTTGGCGGGTGTCGGGGCGCAG
CCATGACCCAGTCACGTAGCGATAGCGGAGTGTATACTGGCTTAACTATGCGGCATCAGAGCAGATTGTA
CTGAGAGTGCACCACATGCGGTGTGAAATACCGCACAGATGCGTAAGGAGAAAATACCGCATCAGGCGCT
CTTCCGCTTCCTCGCTCACTGACTCGCTGCGCTCGGTCGTTCGGCTGCGGCGAGCGGTATCAGCTCACTC
AAAGGCGGTAATACGGTTATCCACAGAATCAGGGGATAACGCAGGAAAGAACATGTGAGCAAAAGGCCAG
CAAAAGGCCAGGAACCGTAAAAAGGCCGCGTTGCTGGCGTTTTTCCATAGGCTCCGCCCCCCTGACGAGC
ATCACAAAAATCGACGCTCAAGTCAGAGGTGGCGAAACCCGACAGGACTATAAAGATACCAGGCGTTTCC
CCCTGGAAGCTCCCTCGTGCGCTCTCCTGTTCCGACCCTGCCGCTTACCGGATACCTGTCCGCCTTTCTC
CCTTCGGGAAGCGTGGCGCTTTCTCATAGCTCACGCTGTAGGTATCTCAGTTCGGTGTAGGTCGTTCGCT
CCAAGCTGGGCTGTGTGCACGAACCCCCCGTTCAGCCCGACCGCTGCGCCTTATCCGGTAACTATCGTCT
TGAGTCCAACCCGGTAAGACACGACTTATCGCCACTGGCAGCAGCCACTGGTAACAGGATTAGCAGAGCG
AGGTATGTAGGCGGTGCTACAGAGTTCTTGAAGTGGTGGCCTAACTACGGCTACACTAGAAGGACAGTAT
TTGGTATCTGCGCTCTGCTGAAGCCAGTTACCTTCGGAAAAAGAGTTGGTAGCTCTTGATCCGGCAAACA
AACCACCGCTGGTAGCGGTGGTTTTTTTGTTTGCAAGCAGCAGATTACGCGCAGAAAAAAAGGATCTCAA
GAAGATCCTTTGATCTTTTCTACGGGGTCTGACGCTCAGTGGAACGAAAACTCACGTTAAGGGATTTTGG
TCATGAGATTATCAAAAAGGATCTTCACCTAGATCCTTTTAAATTAAAAATGAAGTTTTAAATCAATCTA
AAGTATATATGAGTAAACTTGGTCTGACAGTTACCAATGCTTAATCAGTGAGGCACCTATCTCAGCGATC
TGTCTATTTCGTTCATCCATAGTTGCCTGACTCCCCGTCGTGTAGATAACTACGATACGGGAGGGCTTAC
CATCTGGCCCCAGTGCTGCAATGATACCGCGAGACCCACGCTCACCGGCTCCAGATTTATCAGCAATAAA
CCAGCCAGCCGGAAGGGCCGAGCGCAGAAGTGGTCCTGCAACTTTATCCGCCTCCATCCAGTCTATTAAT
TGTTGCCGGGAAGCTAGAGTAAGTAGTTCGCCAGTTAATAGTTTGCGCAACGTTGTTGCCATTGCTACAG
GCATCGTGGTGTCACGCTCGTCGTTTGGTATGGCTTCATTCAGCTCCGGTTCCCAACGATCAAGGCGAGT
TACATGATCCCCCATGTTGTGCAAAAAAGCGGTTAGCTCCTTCGGTCCTCCGATCGTTGTCAGAAGTAAG
TTGGCCGCAGTGTTATCACTCATGGTTATGGCAGCACTGCATAATTCTCTTACTGTCATGCCATCCGTAA
GATGCTTTTCTGTGACTGGTGAGTACTCAACCAAGTCATTCTGAGAATAGTGTATGCGGCGACCGAGTTG
CTCTTGCCCGGCGTCAATACGGGATAATACCGCGCCACATAGCAGAACTTTAAAAGTGCTCATCATTGGA
AAACGTTCTTCGGGGCGAAAACTCTCAAGGATCTTACCGCTGTTGAGATCCAGTTCGATGTAACCCACTC
GTGCACCCAACTGATCTTCAGCATCTTTTACTTTCACCAGCGTTTCTGGGTGAGCAAAAACAGGAAGGCA
AAATGCCGCAAAAAAGGGAATAAGGGCGACACGGAAATGTTGAATACTCATACTCTTCCTTTTTCAATAT
TATTGAAGCATTTATCAGGGTTATTGTCTCATGAGCGGATACATATTTGAATGTATTTAGAAAAATAAAC
AAATAGGGGTTCCGCGCACATTTCCCCGAAAAGTGCCACCTGACGTCTAAGAAACCATTATTATCATGAC
ATTAACCTATAAAAATAGGCGTATCACGAGGCCCTTTCGTCTTCAC
