>Addgene plasmid #34809 | pQTEV-SARA1 | addgene partial sequence | sequence record 60986 | pQE-Fwd 5'-CCCGAAAAGTGCCACCTG-3'
AAATAGGCGTATCACGAGGCCCTTTCGTCTTCACCTCGAGAAATCATAAAAAATTTATTTGCTTTGTGAG
CGGATAACAATTATAATAGATTCAATTGTGAGCGGATAACAATTTCACACAGAATTCATTAAAGAGGAGA
AATTAACTATGAAACATCACCATCACCATCACCATAGCGATTACGACATCCCCACTACTGAGAATCTTTA
TTTTCAGGCCTCTTTCATCTTTGAGTGGATCTACAATGGCTTCAGCAGTGTGCTCCAGTTCCTAGGACTG
TACAAGAAATCTGGAAAACTTGTATTCTTAGGTTTGGATAATGCAGGCAAAACCACTCTTCTTCACATGC
TCAAAGATGACAGATTGGGCCAACATGTTCCAACACTACATCCGACATCAGAAGAGCTAACAATTGCTGG
AATGACCTTTACAACTTTTGATCTTGGTGGGCACGAGCAAGCACGTCGCGTTTGGAAAAATTATCTCCCA
GCAATTAATGGGATTGTCTTTCTGGTGGACTGTGCAGATCATTCTCGCCTCGTGGAATCCAAAGTTGAGC
TTAATGCTTTAATGACTGATGAAACAATATCCAATGTGCCAATCCTTATCTTGGGTAACAAAATTGACAG
AACAGATGCAATCAGTGAAGAAAAACTCCGTGAGATATTTGGGCTTTATGGACAGACCACAGGAAAGGGG
AATGTGACCCTGAAGGAGCTGAATGCTCGCCCCATGGAAGTGTTCATGTGCAGTGTGCTCAAGAGGCAAG
GTTACGGCGAGGGTTTCCGCTGGCTCTCCC
